Addgene plasmid #198124: pNLF1-C_hCOL4A5-Nluc_R1683X
Purpose: Express hCOL4A5_R1683X in mammalian cells
Depositing lab: Jeffrey Miner. Depositing organization: Washington University in Saint Louis. Publication: NanoLuc reporters identify COL4A5 nonsense mutations susceptible to drug-induced stop codon readthrough. Omachi K, Kai H, Roberge M, Miner JH. iScience. 2022 Feb 8;25(3):103891. doi: 10.1016/j.isci.2022.103891. eCollection 2022 Mar 18. PubMed 35243249.
Backbone
  Vector backbone: pNLF1-C
  Backbone manufacturer: Promega
  Vector type: Mammalian Expression
  Selectable markers: Hygromycin
Growth in bacteria
  Bacterial resistance: Ampicillin, 100 μg/mL
  Growth temperature: 37°C
  Growth strain: DH5alpha
  Copy number: High Copy
Gene/Insert
  Gene/Insert name: COL4A5
  Species: H. sapiens (human)
  Mutation: R1683X
  Entrez Gene: COL4A5 (a.k.a. ASLN, ATS, ATS1, CA54)
  Promoter: CMV, beta-globin/IgG chimeric intron
  Tag / fusion protein: Nluc (C terminal on insert)
  Cloning method: Unknown
Terms and licenses: Academic/Nonprofit Terms; Industry Terms: Not Available to Industry
How to cite: pNLF1-C_hCOL4A5-Nluc_R1683X was a gift from Jeffrey Miner (Addgene plasmid # 198124 ; http://n2t.net/addgene:198124 ; RRID:Addgene_198124)
