[The description below was written by a language model from this plasmid's Addgene catalogue record and pLannotate feature annotations shown in this document.]
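Description:
pNLF1-C_hCOL4A5-Nluc_R1683X is a mammalian expression plasmid of about 11 kb, built on the commercial pNLF1-C backbone, which is designed for fusing NanoLuc luciferase to the C terminus of a protein of interest. It is propagated in E. coli through a high-copy ColE1/pUC-type origin with ampicillin resistance (β-lactamase under its own promoter). A ColE1-derived cer site helps keep the plasmid monomeric. For selection in mammalian cells, it carries a hygromycin phosphotransferase gene driven by the SV40 enhancer/early promoter and followed by a synthetic polyadenylation signal.

The expression cassette uses the human CMV immediate-early enhancer and promoter followed by a chimeric β-globin/immunoglobulin heavy chain intron, which generally improves mRNA processing and expression. A T7 promoter sits just upstream of the insert. The insert is human COL4A5, encoding the α5 chain of type IV collagen, a major structural component of the glomerular basement membrane. It is annotated as a roughly 5.1 kb coding region followed closely by human codon-optimised NanoLuc, with an SV40 poly(A) signal downstream. The insert carries the nonsense mutation R1683X, a premature stop codon near the end of the collagen coding sequence and upstream of the luciferase.

In this arrangement, normal termination at the mutant codon should yield a truncated protein lacking NanoLuc, and luminescence should arise only when the ribosome reads through the stop. This fits the associated publication, which describes NanoLuc reporters for identifying COL4A5 nonsense mutations susceptible to drug-induced readthrough. Several short annotated fragments (SET1, large T antigen, M13 ori, bom, tnpA) appear to be backbone remnants or partial matches rather than functional elements.
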