Features (pLannotate 1.2.2; 20 found; start..end, strand, type, name):
    137..514     +  enhancer       CMV enhancer: human cytomegalovirus immediate early enhancer
    516..715     +  promoter       CMV promoter: human cytomegalovirus (CMV) immediate early promoter
    854..986     +  intron         chimeric intron: chimera between introns from human β-globin and immunoglobulin heavy chain genes
   1030..1048    +  promoter       T7 promoter: promoter for bacteriophage T7 RNA polymerase
   1067..6139    +  CDS            COL4A5: CO4A5_HUMAN - Experimental evidence at protein level: Swiss-Prot protein existence level 1. Type IV collagen is the major structural component of glomerular basement membranes (GBM), forming a 'chicken-wire' meshwork together with laminins, proteoglycans and entactin/nidogen. From Homo sapiens (Human).
   6152..6664    +  CDS            Nluc: NanoLuc® luciferase human codon-optimized
   6697..6746    +  CDS            SET1 (fragment): solubility-enhancement tag derived from T7 phage gene 10B
   6754..6773    +  terminator     T7 terminator (fragment): transcription terminator for bacteriophage T7 RNA polymerase
   6795..6916    -  polyA_signal   SV40 poly(A) signal: SV40 polyadenylation signal
   6939..7007    -  CDS            large T antigen (fragment): large T antigen from SV40 (simian virus 40)
   7012..7044    +  rep_origin     M13 ori (fragment): M13 bacteriophage origin of replication; arrow indicates direction of (+) strand synthesis
   7045..7096    -  misc_feature   bom (fragment): basis of mobility region from pBR322
   7161..7518    +  promoter       SV40 promoter: SV40 enhancer and early promoter
   7549..8571    +  CDS            hph: KHYB_ECOLX - Experimental evidence at protein level: Swiss-Prot protein existence level 1. The aminoglycoside phosphotransferases achieve inactivation of their antibiotic substrates by phosphorylation. Only phosphorylates hygromycin and closely related compounds such as demethyl analogs and destomycin. From Escherichia coli.
   8610..8658    +  polyA_signal   poly(A) signal: synthetic polyadenylation signal
   8679..8771    -  CDS            tnpA (fragment): TN5P_ECOLX - Also known as tnp. Experimental evidence at protein level: Swiss-Prot protein existence level 1. Mediates transposition of transposon Tn5 by a 'cut and paste' mechanism. First, the monomeric transposase binds the 19 bp inverted DNA repeats flanking the transposon. Then, dimerization of the DNA- bound transposase creates a synaptic DNA complex. After nicking of the first DNA strand, excision of the transposon proceeds through a series of intermediates. The transposase then mediates the insertion of the transposon at a new site by strand transfer. The activity of the wild- type tran
   8814..8918    +  promoter       AmpR promoter: bla
   8919..9779    +  CDS            AmpR: β-lactamase; bla; confers resistance to ampicillin, carbenicillin, and related antibiotics
   9937..10525   -  rep_origin     ori: high-copy-number ColE1/pMB1/pBR322/pUC origin of replication
  10641..10924   +  misc_feature   cer region: ColE1-derived recombination site that helps to maintain plasmids as monomers
>Addgene plasmid #198124 | pNLF1-C_hCOL4A5-Nluc_R1683X | addgene full sequence | sequence record 389656 | Addgene NGS Result
ATATTGGCCATTAGCCATATTATTCATTGGTTATATAGCATAAATCAATATTGGCTATTGGCCATTGCAT
ACGTTGTATCTATATCATAATATGTACATTTATATTGGCTCATGTCCAATATGACCGCCATGTTGGCATT
GATTATTGACTAGTTATTAATAGTAATCAATTACGGGGTCATTAGTTCATAGCCCATATATGGAGTTCCG
CGTTACATAACTTACGGTAAATGGCCCGCCTGGCTGACCGCCCAACGACCCCCGCCCATTGACGTCAATA
ATGACGTATGTTCCCATAGTAACGCCAATAGGGACTTTCCATTGACGTCAATGGGTGGAGTATTTACGGT
AAACTGCCCACTTGGCAGTACATCAAGTGTATCATATGCCAAGTCCGCCCCCTATTGACGTCAATGACGG
TAAATGGCCCGCCTGGCATTATGCCCAGTACATGACCTTACGGGACTTTCCTACTTGGCAGTACATCTAC
GTATTAGTCATCGCTATTACCATGGTGATGCGGTTTTGGCAGTACACCAATGGGCGTGGATAGCGGTTTG
ACTCACGGGGATTTCCAAGTCTCCACCCCATTGACGTCAATGGGAGTTTGTTTTGGCACCAAAATCAACG
GGACTTTCCAAAATGTCGTAATAACCCCGCCCCGTTGACGCAAATGGGCGGTAGGCGTGTACGGTGGGAG
GTCTATATAAGCAGAGCTGGTTTAGTGAACCGTCAGATCACTAGAAGCTTTATTGCGGTAGTTTATCACA
GTTAAATTGCTAACGCAGTCAGTGCTTCTGACACAACAGTCTCGAACTTAAGCTGCAGAAGTTGGTCGTG
AGGCACTGGGCAGGTAAGTATCAAGGTTACAAGACAGGTTTAAGGAGACCAATAGAAACTGGGCTTGTCG
AGACAGAGAAGACTCTTGCGTTTCTGATAGGCACCTATTGGTCTTACTGACATCCACTTTGCCTTTCTCT
CCACAGGTGTCCACTCCCAGTTCAATTACAGCTCTTAAGGCTAGAGTATTAATACGACTCACTATAGGGC
TAGCAAAGCGATCGCCATGAAACTGCGTGGAGTCAGCCTGGCTGCCGGCTTGTTCTTACTGGCCCTGAGT
CTTTGGGGGCAGCCTGCAGAGGCTGCGGCTTGCTATGGGTGTTCTCCAGGATCAAAGTGTGACTGCAGTG
GCATAAAAGGGGAAAAGGGAGAGAGAGGGTTTCCAGGTTTGGAAGGACACCCAGGATTGCCTGGATTTCC
AGGTCCAGAAGGGCCTCCGGGGCCTCGGGGACAAAAGGGTGATGATGGAATTCCAGGGCCACCAGGACCA
AAAGGAATCAGAGGTCCTCCTGGACTTCCTGGATTTCCAGGGACACCAGGTCTTCCTGGAATGCCAGGCC
ACGATGGGGCCCCAGGACCTCAAGGTATTCCCGGATGCAATGGAACCAAGGGAGAACGTGGATTTCCAGG
CAGTCCCGGTTTTCCTGGTTTACAGGGTCCTCCAGGACCCCCTGGGATCCCAGGTATGAAGGGTGAACCA
GGTAGTATAATTATGTCATCACTGCCAGGACCAAAGGGTAATCCAGGATATCCAGGTCCTCCTGGAATAC
AAGGCCTACCTGGTCCCACTGGTATACCAGGGCCAATTGGTCCCCCAGGACCACCAGGTTTGATGGGCCC
TCCTGGTCCACCAGGACTTCCAGGACCTAAGGGGAATATGGGCTTAAATTTCCAGGGACCCAAAGGTGAA
AAAGGTGAGCAAGGTCTTCAGGGCCCACCTGGGCCACCTGGGCAGATCAGTGAACAGAAAAGACCAATTG
ATGTAGAGTTTCAGAAAGGAGATCAGGGACTTCCTGGTGACCGAGGGCCTCCTGGACCTCCAGGGATACG
TGGTCCTCCAGGTCCCCCAGGTGGTGAGAAAGGTGAGAAGGGTGAGCAAGGAGAGCCAGGCAAAAGAGGT
AAACCAGGCAAAGATGGAGAAAATGGCCAACCAGGAATTCCTGGTTTGCCTGGTGATCCTGGTTACCCTG
GTGAACCCGGAAGGGATGGTGAAAAGGGCCAAAAAGGTGACACTGGCCCACCTGGACCTCCTGGACTTGT
AATTCCTAGACCTGGGACTGGTATAACTATAGGAGAAAAAGGAAACATTGGGTTGCCTGGGTTGCCTGGA
GAAAAAGGAGAGCGAGGATTTCCTGGAATACAGGGTCCACCTGGCCTTCCTGGACCTCCAGGGGCTGCAG
TTATGGGTCCTCCTGGCCCTCCTGGATTTCCTGGAGAAAGGGGTCAGAAAGGTGATGAAGGACCACCTGG
AATTTCCATTCCTGGACCTCCTGGACTTGACGGACAGCCTGGGGCTCCTGGGCTTCCAGGGCCTCCTGGC
CCTGCTGGCCCTCACATTCCTCCTAGTGATGAGATATGTGAACCAGGCCCTCCAGGCCCCCCAGGATCTC
CAGGTGATAAAGGACTCCAAGGAGAACAAGGAGTGAAAGGTGACAAAGGTGACACTTGCTTCAACTGCAT
TGGAACTGGTATTTCAGGGCCTCCAGGTCAACCTGGTTTGCCAGGTCTCCCAGGTCCTCCAGGATCTCTT
GGTTTCCCTGGACAGAAAGGGGAAAAAGGACAAGCTGGTGCAACTGGTCCCAAAGGATTACCAGGCATTC
CAGGAGCTCCAGGTGCTCCAGGCTTTCCTGGATCTAAAGGTGAACCTGGTGATATCCTCACTTTTCCAGG
AATGAAGGGTGACAAAGGAGAGTTGGGTTCCCCTGGAGCTCCAGGGCTTCCTGGTTTACCTGGCACTCCT
GGACAGGATGGATTGCCAGGGCTTCCTGGCCCGAAAGGAGAGCCTGGTGGAATTACTTTTAAGGGTGAAA
GAGGTCCCCCTGGGAACCCAGGTTTACCAGGCCTCCCAGGGAATATAGGGCCTATGGGTCCCCCTGGTTT
CGGCCCTCCAGGCCCAGTAGGTGAAAAAGGCATACAAGGTGTGGCAGGAAATCCAGGCCAGCCAGGAATA
CCAGGTCCTAAAGGGGATCCAGGTCAGACTATAACCCAGCCGGGGAAGCCTGGCTTGCCTGGTAACCCAG
GCAGAGATGGTGATGTAGGTCTTCCAGGTGACCCTGGACTTCCAGGGCAACCAGGCTTGCCAGGGATACC
TGGTAGCAAAGGAGAACCAGGTATCCCTGGAATTGGGCTTCCTGGACCACCTGGTCCCAAAGGCTTTCCT
GGAATTCCAGGACCTCCAGGAGCACCTGGGACACCTGGAAGAATTGGTCTAGAAGGCCCTCCTGGGCCAC
CCGGCTTTCCAGGACCAAAGGGTGAACCAGGATTTGCATTACCTGGGCCACCTGGGCCACCAGGACTTCC
AGGTTTCAAAGGAGCACTTGGTCCAAAAGGTGATCGTGGTTTCCCAGGACCTCCGGGTCCTCCAGGACGC
ACTGGCTTAGATGGGCTCCCTGGACCAAAAGGTGATGTTGGACCAAATGGACAACCTGGACCAATGGGAC
CTCCTGGGCTGCCAGGAATAGGTGTTCAGGGACCACCAGGACCACCAGGGATTCCTGGGCCAATAGGTCA
ACCTGGTTTACATGGAATACCAGGAGAGAAGGGGGATCCAGGACCTCCTGGACTTGATGTTCCAGGACCC
CCAGGTGAAAGAGGCAGTCCAGGGATCCCCGGAGCACCTGGTCCTATAGGACCTCCAGGATCACCAGGGC
TTCCAGGAAAAGCAGGTGCCTCTGGATTTCCAGGTACCAAAGGTGAAATGGGTATGATGGGACCTCCAGG
CCCACCAGGACCTTTGGGAATTCCTGGCAGGAGTGGTGTACCTGGTCTTAAAGGTGATGATGGCTTGCAG
GGTCAGCCAGGACTTCCTGGCCCTACAGGAGAAAAAGGTAGTAAAGGAGAGCCTGGCCTTCCAGGCCCTC
CTGGACCAATGGATCCAAATCTTCTGGGCTCAAAAGGAGAGAAGGGGGAACCTGGCTTACCAGGTATACC
TGGAGTTTCAGGGCCAAAAGGTTATCAGGGTTTGCCTGGAGACCCAGGGCAACCTGGACTGAGTGGACAA
CCTGGATTACCAGGACCACCAGGTCCCAAAGGTAACCCTGGTCTCCCTGGACAGCCAGGTCTTATAGGAC
CTCCTGGACTTAAAGGAACCATCGGTGATATGGGTTTTCCAGGGCCTCAGGGTGTGGAAGGGCCTCCTGG
ACCTTCTGGAGTTCCTGGACAACCTGGCTCCCCAGGATTACCTGGACAGAAAGGCGACAAAGGTGATCCT
GGTATTTCAAGCATTGGTCTTCCAGGTCTTCCTGGTCCAAAGGGTGAGCCTGGTCTGCCTGGATACCCAG
GGAACCCTGGTATCAAAGGTTCTGTGGGAGATCCTGGTTTGCCCGGATTACCAGGAACCCCTGGAGCAAA
AGGACAACCAGGCCTTCCTGGATTCCCAGGAACCCCAGGCCCTCCTGGACCAAAAGGTATTAGTGGCCCT
CCTGGGAACCCCGGCCTTCCAGGAGAACCTGGTCCTGTAGGTGGTGGAGGTCATCCTGGGCAACCAGGGC
CTCCAGGCGAAAAAGGCAAACCCGGTCAAGATGGTATTCCTGGACCAGCTGGACAGAAGGGTGAACCAGG
TCAACCAGGCTTTGGAAACCCAGGACCGCCTGGACTTCCAGGACTTTCTGGCCAAAAGGGTGATGGAGGA
TTACCTGGGATTCCAGGAAATCCTGGCCTTCCAGGTCCAAAGGGCGAACCAGGCTTTCACGGTTTCCCTG
GTGTGCAGGGTCCCCCAGGCCCTCCTGGTTCTCCGGGTCCAGCTCTGGAAGGACCTAAAGGCAACCCTGG
GCCCCAAGGTCCTCCTGGGAGACCAGGTCCTACAGGTTTTCAAGGTCTACCAGGTCCAGAAGGTCCTCCA
GGTCTCCCTGGAAATGGAGGTATTAAAGGAGAGAAGGGAAATCCAGGCCAACCTGGGCTACCTGGCTTGC
CTGGTTTGAAAGGAGATCAAGGACCACCAGGACTCCAGGGTAATCCTGGCCGGCCGGGTCTCAATGGAAT
GAAAGGAGATCCTGGTCTCCCTGGTGTTCCAGGATTCCCAGGCATGAAAGGACCCAGTGGAGTACCTGGA
TCAGCTGGCCCTGAGGGGGAACCGGGACTTATTGGTCCTCCAGGTCCTCCTGGATTACCTGGTCCTTCAG
GACAGAGTATCATAATTAAAGGAGATGCTGGTCCTCCAGGAATCCCTGGCCAGCCTGGGCTAAAGGGTCT
ACCAGGACCCCAAGGACCTCAAGGCTTACCAGGTCCAACTGGCCCTCCAGGAGATCCTGGACGCAATGGA
CTCCCTGGCTTTGATGGTGCAGGAGGGCGCAAAGGAGACCCAGGTCTGCCAGGACAGCCAGGTACCCGTG
GTTTGGATGGTCCCCCTGGTCCAGATGGATTGCAAGGTCCCCCAGGTCCCCCTGGAACCTCCTCTGTTGC
ACATGGATTTCTTATTACACGCCACAGCCAGACAACGGATGCACCACAATGCCCACAGGGAACACTTCAG
GTCTATGAAGGCTTTTCTCTCCTGTATGTACAAGGAAATAAAAGAGCCCACGGTCAAGACTTGGGGACGG
CTGGCAGCTGCCTTCGTCGCTTTAGTACCATGCCTTTCATGTTCTGCAACATCAATAATGTTTGCAACTT
TGCTTCAAGAAATGACTATTCTTACTGGCTCTCTACCCCAGAGCCCATGCCAATGAGCATGCAACCCCTA
AAGGGCCAGAGCATCCAGCCATTCATTAGTCGATGTGCAGTATGTGAAGCTCCAGCTGTGGTGATCGCAG
TTCACAGTCAGACGATCCAGATTCCCCATTGTCCTCAGGGATGGGATTCTCTGTGGATTGGTTATTCCTT
CATGATGCATACAAGTGCAGGGGCAGAAGGCTCAGGTCAAGCCCTAGCCTCCCCTGGTTCCTGCTTGGAA
GAGTTTCGTTCAGCTCCCTTCATCGAATGTCATGGGAGGGGTACCTGTAACTACTATGCCAACTCCTACA
GCTTTTGGCTGGCAACTGTAGATGTGTCAGACATGTTCAGTAAACCTCAGTCAGAAACGCTGAAAGCAGG
AGACTTGAGGACACGAATTAGCTGATGTCAAGTGTGCATGAAGAGGACATTCTCGAGCGGCGTCTTCACA
CTCGAAGATTTCGTTGGGGACTGGCGACAGACAGCCGGCTACAACCTGGACCAAGTCCTTGAACAGGGAG
GTGTGTCCAGTTTGTTTCAGAATCTCGGGGTGTCCGTAACTCCGATCCAAAGGATTGTCCTGAGCGGTGA
AAATGGGCTGAAGATCGACATCCATGTCATCATCCCGTATGAAGGTCTGAGCGGCGACCAAATGGGCCAG
ATCGAAAAAATTTTTAAGGTGGTGTACCCTGTGGATGATCATCACTTTAAGGTGATCCTGCACTATGGCA
CACTGGTAATCGACGGGGTTACGCCGAACATGATCGACTATTTCGGACGGCCGTATGAAGGCATCGCCGT
GTTCGACGGCAAAAAGATCACTGTAACAGGGACCCTGTGGAACGGCAACAAAATTATCGACGAGCGCCTG
ATCAACCCCGACGGCTCCCTGCTGTTCCGAGTAACCATCAACGGAGTGACCGGCTGGCGGCTGTGCGAAC
GCATTCTGGCGTAAGGCCGCGACTCTAGGGCATGCAAGCTGATCCGGCTGCTAACAAAGCCCGAAAGGAA
GCTGAGTTGGCTGCTGCCACCGCTGAGCAATAACTAGCATAACCCCTTGGGGCGGCCGCTTCGAGCAGAC
ATGATAAGATACATTGATGAGTTTGGACAAACCACAACTAGAATGCAGTGAAAAAAATGCTTTATTTGTG
AAATTTGTGATGCTATTGCTTTATTTGTAACCATTATAAGCTGCAATAAACAAGTTAACAACAACAATTG
CATTCATTTTATGTTTCAGGTTCAGGGGGAGATGTGGGAGGTTTTTTTAAGCAAGTAAAACCTCTACAAA
TGTGGTAAAATCGAATTTTAACAAAATATTAACGCTTACAATTTCCTGATGCGGTATTTTCTCCTTACGC
ATCTGTGCGGTATTTCACACCGCATACGCGGATCTGCGCAGCACCATGGCCTGAAATAACCTCTGAAAGA
GGAACTTGGTTAGGTACCTTCTGAGGCGGAAAGAACCAGCTGTGGAATGTGTGTCAGTTAGGGTGTGGAA
AGTCCCCAGGCTCCCCAGCAGGCAGAAGTATGCAAAGCATGCATCTCAATTAGTCAGCAACCAGGTGTGG
AAAGTCCCCAGGCTCCCCAGCAGGCAGAAGTATGCAAAGCATGCATCTCAATTAGTCAGCAACCATAGTC
CCGCCCCTAACTCCGCCCATCCCGCCCCTAACTCCGCCCAGTTCCGCCCATTCTCCGCCCCATGGCTGAC
TAATTTTTTTTATTTATGCAGAGGCCGAGGCCGCCTCGGCCTCTGAGCTATTCCAGAAGTAGTGAGGAGG
CTTTTTTGGAGGCCTAGGCTTTTGCAAAAAGCTCGATTCTTCTGACACTAGCGCCACCATGAAGAAGCCC
GAACTCACCGCTACCAGCGTTGAAAAATTTCTCATCGAGAAGTTCGACAGTGTGAGCGACCTGATGCAGT
TGTCGGAGGGCGAAGAGAGCCGAGCCTTCAGCTTCGATGTCGGCGGACGCGGCTATGTACTGCGGGTGAA
TAGCTGCGCTGATGGCTTCTACAAAGACCGCTACGTGTACCGCCACTTCGCCAGCGCTGCACTACCCATC
CCCGAAGTGTTGGACATCGGCGAGTTCAGCGAGAGCCTGACATACTGCATCAGTAGACGCGCCCAAGGCG
TTACTCTCCAAGACCTCCCCGAAACAGAGCTGCCTGCTGTGTTACAGCCTGTCGCCGAAGCTATGGATGC
TATTGCCGCCGCCGACCTCAGTCAAACCAGCGGCTTCGGCCCATTCGGGCCCCAAGGCATCGGCCAGTAC
ACAACCTGGCGGGATTTCATTTGCGCCATTGCTGATCCCCATGTCTACCACTGGCAGACCGTGATGGACG
ACACCGTGTCCGCCAGCGTAGCTCAAGCCCTGGACGAACTGATGCTGTGGGCCGAAGACTGTCCCGAGGT
GCGCCACCTCGTCCATGCCGACTTCGGCAGCAACAACGTCCTGACCGACAACGGCCGCATCACCGCCGTA
ATCGACTGGTCCGAAGCTATGTTCGGGGACAGTCAGTACGAGGTGGCCAACATCTTCTTCTGGCGGCCCT
GGCTGGCTTGCATGGAGCAGCAGACTCGCTACTTCGAGCGCCGGCATCCCGAGCTGGCCGGCAGCCCTCG
TCTGCGAGCCTACATGCTGCGCATCGGCCTGGATCAGCTCTACCAGAGCCTCGTGGACGGCAACTTCGAC
GATGCTGCCTGGGCTCAAGGCCGCTGCGATGCCATCGTCCGCAGCGGGGCCGGCACCGTCGGTCGCACAC
AAATCGCTCGCCGGAGCGCAGCCGTATGGACCGACGGCTGCGTCGAGGTGCTGGCCGACAGCGGCAACCG
CCGGCCCAGTACACGACCGCGCGCTAAGGAGGTAGGTCGAGTTTAGACTCTAGCCATCACGATGGCCGCA
ATAAAATATCTTTATTTTCATTACATCTGTGTGTTGGTTTTTTGTGTGAATCGATAGCGATAAGGATCCT
CTTTGCGCTTGCGTTTTCCCTTGTCCAGATAGCCCAGTAGCTGACATTCATCCGGGGTCAGCACCGTTTC
TGCGGACTGGCTTTCTACGTAATGGTTTCTTAGACGTCAGGTGGCACTTTTCGGGGAAATGTGCGCGGAA
CCCCTATTTGTTTATTTTTCTAAATACATTCAAATATGTATCCGCTCATGAGACAATAACCCTGATAAAT
GCTTCAATAATATTGAAAAAGGAAGAGTATGAGTATTCAACATTTCCGTGTCGCCCTTATTCCCTTTTTT
GCGGCATTTTGCCTTCCTGTTTTTGCTCACCCAGAAACGCTGGTGAAAGTAAAAGATGCTGAAGATCAGT
TGGGTGCACGAGTGGGTTACATCGAACTGGATCTCAACAGCGGTAAGATCCTTGAGAGTTTTCGCCCCGA
AGAACGTTTTCCAATGATGAGCACTTTCAAAGTTCTGCTATGTGGCGCGGTATTATCCCGTATTGACGCC
GGGCAAGAGCAACTCGGTCGCCGCATACACTATTCTCAGAATGACTTGGTTGAGTACTCACCAGTCACAG
AAAAGCATCTTACGGATGGCATGACAGTAAGAGAATTATGCAGTGCTGCCATAACCATGAGTGATAACAC
TGCGGCCAACTTACTTCTGACAACTATCGGAGGACCGAAGGAGCTAACCGCTTTTTTGCACAACATGGGG
GATCATGTAACTCGCCTTGATCGTTGGGAACCGGAGCTGAATGAAGCCATACCAAACGACGAGCGTGACA
CCACGATGCCTGTAGCAATGGCAACAACGTTGCGCAAACTATTAACTGGCGAACTACTTACTCTAGCTTC
CCGGCAACAATTAATAGACTGGATGGAGGCGGATAAAGTTGCAGGACCACTTCTGCGCTCGGCCCTTCCG
GCTGGCTGGTTTATTGCTGATAAATCTGGAGCCGGTGAGCGTGGGTCTCGCGGTATCATTGCAGCACTGG
GGCCAGATGGTAAGCCCTCCCGTATCGTAGTTATCTACACGACGGGGAGTCAGGCAACTATGGATGAACG
AAATAGACAGATCGCTGAGATAGGTGCCTCACTGATTAAGCATTGGTAATTCGAAATGACCGACCAAGCG
ACGCCCAACCGGTATCAGCTCACTCAAAGGCGGTAATACGGTTATCCACAGAATCAGGGGATAACGCAGG
AAAGAACATGTGAGCAAAAGGCCAGCAAAAGGCCAGGAACCGTAAAAAGGCCGCGTTGCTGGCGTTTTTC
CATAGGCTCCGCCCCCCTGACGAGCATCACAAAAATCGACGCTCAAGTCAGAGGTGGCGAAACCCGACAG
GACTATAAAGATACCAGGCGTTTCCCCCTGGAAGCTCCCTCGTGCGCTCTCCTGTTCCGACCCTGCCGCT
TACCGGATACCTGTCCGCCTTTCTCCCTTCGGGAAGCGTGGCGCTTTCTCATAGCTCACGCTGTAGGTAT
CTCAGTTCGGTGTAGGTCGTTCGCTCCAAGCTGGGCTGTGTGCACGAACCCCCCGTTCAGCCCGACCGCT
GCGCCTTATCCGGTAACTATCGTCTTGAGTCCAACCCGGTAAGACACGACTTATCGCCACTGGCAGCAGC
CACTGGTAACAGGATTAGCAGAGCGAGGTATGTAGGCGGTGCTACAGAGTTCTTGAAGTGGTGGCCTAAC
TACGGCTACACTAGAAGGACAGTATTTGGTATCTGCGCTCTGCTGAAGCCAGTTACCTTCGGAAAAAGAG
TTGGTAGCTCTTGATCCGGCAAACAAACCACCGCTGGTAGCGGTGGTTTTTTTGTTTGCAAGCAGCAGAT
TACGCGCAGAAAAAAAGGATTTCAAGAAGATCCTTTGATCTTTTCTACGGGGTCTGACGCTCAGTGGAAC
GAAAACTCACGTTAAGGGATTTTGGTCATGAGATTATCAAAAAGGATCTTCACCTAGATCCTTTTATAGT
CCGGAAATACAGGAACGCACGCTGGATGGCCCTTCGCTGGGATGGTGAAACCATGAAAAATGGCAGCTTC
AGTGGATTAAGTGGGGGTAATGTGGCCTGTACCCTCTGGTTGCATAGGTATTCATACGGTTAAAATTTAT
CAGGCGCGATTGCGGCAGTTTTTCGGGTGGTTTGTTGCCATTTTTACCTGTCTGCTGCCGTGATCGCGCT
GAACGCGTTTTAGCGGTGCGTACAATTAAGGGATTATGGTAAATCCACTTACTGTCTGCCCTCGTAGCCA
TCGAGATAAACCGCAGTACTCCGGCCACGATGCGTCCGGCGTAGAGGATCGAGATCTTCA
